>Addgene plasmid #16551 | 14-3-3 KO vector | addgene partial sequence | sequence record 23077 | 16551 with T7
GCGGGCCCCCTCGAGGTCGACGGGTATCGATAAGCTTGTCCAACCCACGGCCCACAGGCTGCATGTGGCC
CAGAATGGCTTTGAATGCAGCCCAACACAAATTAGTAAACTTTCTTAAAACATTATGAGATTTTTTTGCA
AATTTTTTTTTTTTTTTAGCTCATCAGTTATTGGTAGTGTTGGTATATTTTATGTGTGGCCCAAGACAAT
TCTTCCAATGTGGCCCAGGGAAGCCAAAAGATTGGACACGCCTGTCCTAGATGGAGAGGAAGGAGGCAGT
GCTGAGCACATCTGGCCATTCATCCATCTGGAGAGAGAAGGCTATGGGCAAACTGCTTCCTCTCCCCTGT
AGACACCCAGCTGGGAAGGTCTGGCCTTTGGCTAAGTCCTGGCTTGGGGTCCTTCCTCATTTCACAGAAC
CTAACTCTATGTTAGTGCTTTGTGAGTATATGTTGATCATAATAAAGTTGACGGGATTTTTTCACATGAT
AATAATAGTTGTCATCTGGCCGGGCATGGTGGCTTATGCCTATAATTTCAGCACTTTGGAAGGCTGAGGC
AGGTGGATCACTTGAGGTCAGCTGTTCGAGACCAGCCTGGCCAACATGGTGAAACCACATCTCTACTTAA
AAAAAAAAAAAATACAAAAATTAGCTGGGTGTGGTGGTGCACCCTTGTAACCAAGCNTACTCGGGAGGNT
GANGCNNGAAATCNCTTGAACCCNNAGGNNC
