[The description below was written by a language model from this plasmid's Addgene catalogue record.]
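Description:
14-3-3 KO vector is a gene-targeting construct built in the pBluescript backbone (about 3 kb) for disrupting the human SFN locus, which encodes 14-3-3 sigma, by homologous recombination in human cells. Although catalogued as a bacterial expression vector, the bacterial host serves only for propagation: the plasmid is maintained at high copy in E. coli under ampicillin selection. The targeting cassette sits between HindIII sites, which remain intact, and is flanked by the backbone's T7 and T3 priming sites.

The payload consists of two homology arms derived from BamHI fragments of a BAC clone. The 5' arm comes from a 4.7 kb fragment covering the region immediately upstream of the initiating codon. The 3' arm comes from a 3.8 kb fragment that begins roughly 900 bp downstream of that codon. Correct recombination therefore removes the start of the coding region and replaces it with a geneticin-resistance gene used to select targeted mammalian cells. A synthetic EcoRV site and a short sequence taken from the portion of the locus deleted by targeting were joined to the 5' end of the resistance gene. The record does not state their purpose.

The resistance gene is flanked by loxP sites, so Cre recombinase can excise it after the first allele is targeted. This restores geneticin sensitivity and lets the same vector be used again to knock out the second allele. The record does not state which promoter, if any, drives the resistance gene, and no feature table is provided. The associated publication used 14-3-3 sigma loss to study the protein's role in preventing mitotic catastrophe after DNA damage.
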