Addgene plasmid #16551: 14-3-3 KO vector
Depositing lab: Bert Vogelstein. Depositing organization: Johns Hopkins University and School of Medicine. Publication: 14-3-3Sigma is required to prevent mitotic catastrophe after DNA damage. Chan TA, Hermeking H, Lengauer C, Kinzler KW, Vogelstein B. Nature. 1999 Oct 7. 401(6753):616-20. 10.1038/44188 PubMed 10524633.
Backbone
  Vector backbone: pBluescript
  Backbone manufacturer: Stratagene
  Backbone size w/o insert (bp): 3000
  Vector type: Bacterial Expression
Growth in bacteria
  Bacterial resistance: Ampicillin, 100 μg/mL
  Growth temperature: 37°C
  Growth strain: DH5alpha
  Copy number: High Copy
Gene/Insert
  Gene/Insert name: 14-3-3 knockout (alt name: 14-3-3 sigma)
  Species: H. sapiens (human)
  Entrez Gene: SFN (a.k.a. YWHAS)
  Cloning method: Restriction Enzyme; 5′ cloning site HindIII (not destroyed); 3′ cloning site HindIII (not destroyed)
  Sequencing primers: 5′ T7; 3′ T3
Terms and licenses: Academic/Nonprofit Terms; Industry Terms: Not Available to Industry
Depositor comments: A BAC clone was digested with BamHI, and two fragments, one 4.7 kilobases (kb) and the second 3.8 kb, were used to construct the 5' and 3' arms of the targeting vector, respectively. The 4.7-kb subclone contained the region immediately 5' of the initiating codon of the 14-3-3sigma coding region. The 3.8-kb subclone contained a region beginning 900 bp distal to the initiating codon. A synthetic EcoRV site plus the sequence 5'-CGTGGAGAGGGACT GGCAG-3', derived from a region of the 14-3-3sigma locus deleted by the targeting construct, were ligated to the 5' end of a geneticin-resistance gene. This product was placed into the pBluescript plasmid. To facilitate knockout of both alleles, loxP sites surrounding the geneticin-resistance gene were incorporated into the vector.
How to cite: 14-3-3 KO vector was a gift from Bert Vogelstein (Addgene plasmid # 16551 ; http://n2t.net/addgene:16551 ; RRID:Addgene_16551)
